Addgene plasmid #180352: pTRIP TRE BI_SEPT9_i3-14-GFP11_SEPT9_i3-14-GFP10
Purpose: mammalian co-expression of human SEPT9_i3 fused to GFP10 and of human SEPT9_i3 fused to GFP11
Depositing lab: Manos Mavrakis. Publication: Human septins organize as octamer-based filaments and mediate actin-membrane anchoring in cells. Martins CS, Taveneau C, Castro-Linares G, Baibakov M, Buzhinsky N, Eroles M, Milanovic V, Omi S, Pedelacq JD, Iv F, Bouillard L, Llewellyn A, Gomes M, Belhabib M, Kuzmic M, Verdier-Pinard P, Lee S, Badache A, Kumar S, Chandre C, Brasselet S, Rico F, Rossier O, Koenderink GH, Wenger J, Cabantous S, Mavrakis M. J Cell Biol. 2023 Mar 6;222(3):e202203016. doi: 10.1083/jcb.202203016. Epub 2022 Dec 23. PubMed 36562751.
Backbone
  Vector backbone: pTRIP TRE BI
  Vector type: Mammalian Expression, Lentiviral
Growth in bacteria
  Bacterial resistance: Ampicillin, 100 μg/mL
  Growth temperature: 37°C
  Growth strain: NEB Stable
  Copy number: High Copy
Gene/Insert 1
  Gene/Insert name: SEPTIN9_v3 (alt name: SEPT9_v3)
  Species: H. sapiens (human)
  Entrez Gene: SEPTIN9 (a.k.a. AF17q25, MSF, MSF1, NAPB, PNUTL4, SEPT9, SINT1, SeptD1)
  Promoter: bidirectional TRE
  Tag / fusion protein: GFP10 (C terminal on insert)
  Cloning method: Restriction Enzyme; 5′ cloning site SacII (not destroyed); 3′ cloning site NheI (not destroyed)
  Sequencing primers: 5′ n/a
Gene/Insert 2
  Gene/Insert name: SEPTIN9_v3 (alt name: SEPT9_v3)
  Species: H. sapiens (human)
  Entrez Gene: SEPTIN9 (a.k.a. AF17q25, MSF, MSF1, NAPB, PNUTL4, SEPT9, SINT1, SeptD1)
  Promoter: bidirectional TRE
  Tag / fusion protein: GFP11 (C terminal on insert)
  Cloning method: Restriction Enzyme; 5′ cloning site NdeI (not destroyed); 3′ cloning site XbaI (not destroyed)
  Sequencing primers: 5′ n/a
Gene/Insert 3
  Gene/Insert name: IRES-TagBFP
Terms and licenses: Academic/Nonprofit Terms; Industry Terms: Not Available to Industry
Depositor comments: Please visit https://doi.org/10.1101/2022.02.23.481653 for bioRxiv preprint.
How to cite: pTRIP TRE BI_SEPT9_i3-14-GFP11_SEPT9_i3-14-GFP10 was a gift from Manos Mavrakis (Addgene plasmid # 180352 ; http://n2t.net/addgene:180352 ; RRID:Addgene_180352)
