[The description below was written by a language model from this plasmid's Addgene catalogue record and pLannotate feature annotations shown in this document.]
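Description:
pTRIP TRE BI_SEPT9_i3-14-GFP11_SEPT9_i3-14-GFP10 is a 14.6 kb HIV-1-derived lentiviral transfer plasmid for inducible co-expression of two differently tagged copies of human septin 9 isoform 3 (SEPT9_i3) in mammalian cells. It is propagated in E. coli through a high-copy ColE1/pUC-type origin with ampicillin selection (AmpR). The viral elements annotated include a 5′ LTR, the Ψ packaging signal with a gag fragment, the RRE for Rev-dependent RNA export, the cPPT/CTS, and a self-inactivating ΔU3 3′ LTR. These allow the cassette to be packaged and integrated when helper functions are supplied in trans. The backbone also carries remnants of older vectors, such as an SV40 promoter followed by gpt fragments and SV40 small t intron/poly(A) sequences. The record assigns no function to these remnants.

The payload is built around a bidirectional Tet-responsive promoter, made of seven tet operators flanked on each side by a minimal CMV promoter, which drives two divergent transcription units. Each unit encodes SEPTIN9 fused at its C terminus to a short GFP fragment; the name suggests a 14-residue linker, though the record does not define it. One fusion carries GFP10 and the other GFP11. The annotation software detects both tags only as small fluorescent-protein fragments. The forward unit continues into an EMCV IRES and TagBFP, giving a blue marker of expressing cells, while the reverse unit ends in an SV40 polyadenylation signal. Expression requires a tetracycline-controlled transactivator, which is not encoded here. GFP10 and GFP11 are the two β-strand tags of the tripartite split-GFP system. Green fluorescence is reconstituted only when the two tagged proteins come together in the presence of the separately supplied GFP1-9 detector. The construct therefore serves as a probe for SEPT9–SEPT9 association in cells, consistent with the associated study of human septin octamer-based filament organisation.
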