Features (pLannotate 1.2.2; 36 found; start..end, strand, type, name):
     22..103     -  polyA_signal   SV40 poly(A) signal: SV40 polyadenylation signal
    126..209     -  CDS            large T antigen (fragment): large T antigen from SV40 (simian virus 40)
    229..282     -  CDS            CyPet (fragment): cyan fluorescent protein optimized for FRET with YPet (Nguyen and Daugherty, 2005) mammalian codon-optimized
    325..2007    -  CDS            SEPTIN9: SEPT9_HUMAN - Also known as KIAA0991, MSF, SEPT9. Experimental evidence at protein level: Swiss-Prot protein existence level 1. Filament-forming cytoskeletal GTPase (By similarity). May play a role in cytokinesis (Potential). May play a role in the internalization of 2 intracellular microbial pathogens, Listeria monocytogenes and Shigella flexneri. From Homo sapiens (Human).
   2051..2438    +  promoter       bidirectional TRE promoter: Tet-responsive bidirectional promoter PTight-BI, consisting of seven tet operator sequences flanked on each side by the minimal CMV promoter
   2486..4168    +  CDS            SEPTIN9: SEPT9_HUMAN - Also known as KIAA0991, MSF, SEPT9. Experimental evidence at protein level: Swiss-Prot protein existence level 1. Filament-forming cytoskeletal GTPase (By similarity). May play a role in cytokinesis (Potential). May play a role in the internalization of 2 intracellular microbial pathogens, Listeria monocytogenes and Shigella flexneri. From Homo sapiens (Human).
   4220..4273    +  CDS            Superfolder GFP (fragment): Superfolder GFP is a basic (constitutively fluorescent) green fluorescent protein published in 2005, derived from Aequorea victoria. It is reported to be a very rapidly-maturing weak dimer.
   4299..4859    +  misc_feature   IRES: internal ribosome entry site (IRES) of the encephalomyocarditis virus (EMCV)
   4865..5566    +  CDS            TagBFP: monomeric blue fluorescent protein mammalian codon-optimized
   5568..5768    +  CDS            nef (fragment): NEF_HV1Z2 - Experimental evidence at protein level: Swiss-Prot protein existence level 1. Extracellular Nef protein targets CD4(+) T-lymphocytes for apoptosis by interacting with CXCR4 surface receptors. From Human immunodeficiency virus type 1 group M subtype D (isolate Z2/CDC-Z34) (HIV-1).
   5770..5801    +  LTR            3' LTR (ΔU3) (fragment): self-inactivating 3' long terminal repeat (LTR) from HIV-1
   5849..6029    +  LTR            5' LTR (truncated): truncated 5' long terminal repeat (LTR) from HIV-1
   6991..7089    -  CDS            TBC1D5 (fragment): TBCD5_HUMAN - Also known as KIAA0210. Experimental evidence at protein level: Swiss-Prot protein existence level 1. May act as a GTPase-activating protein (GAP) for Rab family protein(s). May act as a GAP for RAB7A. Can displace RAB7A and retromer CSC subcomplex from the endosomal membrane to the cytosol; at least retromer displacement seems to require its catalytic activity (PubMed:19531583, PubMed:20923837). Required for retrograde transport of cargo proteins from endosomes to the trans-Golgi network (TGN); the function seems to require its catalytic activity. Involved in regulation of autop
   7495..7774    +  CDS            TcR (fragment): tetracycline efflux protein; tet; confers resistance to tetracycline
   7775..7823    -  misc_feature   bom (fragment): basis of mobility region from pBR322
   7925..7960    -  CDS            rop (fragment): Rop protein, which maintains plasmids at low copy number; rop
   8055..8159    +  promoter       AmpR promoter: bla
   8160..9020    +  CDS            AmpR: β-lactamase; bla; confers resistance to ampicillin, carbenicillin, and related antibiotics
   9191..9779    +  rep_origin     ori: high-copy-number ColE1/pMB1/pBR322/pUC origin of replication
   9962..10018   +  CDS            lacI (fragment): lac repressor; lacI; The lac repressor binds to the lac operator to inhibit transcription in E. coli. This inhibition can be relieved by adding lactose or isopropyl-β-D-thiogalactopyranoside (IPTG).
  10025..10354   +  promoter       SV40 promoter: SV40 enhancer and early promoter
  10554..10673   +  CDS            gpt (fragment): XGPT_ECOLI - Also known as gpp, gxu. Experimental evidence at protein level: Swiss-Prot protein existence level 1. Purine salvage pathway enzyme that catalyzes the transfer of the ribosyl-5-phosphate group from 5-phospho-alpha-D-ribose 1- diphosphate (PRPP) to the N9 position of the 6-oxopurines guanine and xanthine to form the corresponding ribonucleotides GMP (guanosine 5'- monophosphate) and XMP (xanthosine 5'-monophosphate), with the release of PPi. To a lesser extent, also acts on hypoxanthine (PubMed:9100006, PubMed:3886014). Does not ribophosphorylate adenine (PubMed:3886014). From Esch
  10673..11008   +  CDS            gpt (fragment): XGPT_ECOLI - Also known as gpp, gxu. Experimental evidence at protein level: Swiss-Prot protein existence level 1. Purine salvage pathway enzyme that catalyzes the transfer of the ribosyl-5-phosphate group from 5-phospho-alpha-D-ribose 1- diphosphate (PRPP) to the N9 position of the 6-oxopurines guanine and xanthine to form the corresponding ribonucleotides GMP (guanosine 5'- monophosphate) and XMP (xanthosine 5'-monophosphate), with the release of PPi. To a lesser extent, also acts on hypoxanthine (PubMed:9100006, PubMed:3886014). Does not ribophosphorylate adenine (PubMed:3886014). From Esch
  11103..11408   +  CDS            frsA (fragment): FRSA_ECOLI - Also known as yafA. Experimental evidence at protein level: Swiss-Prot protein existence level 1. Catalyzes the hydrolysis of esters (PubMed:15808744). Displays esterase activity toward pNP-butyrate (PubMed:15808744). May stimulate mixed-acid fermentation by acting as a fermentation/respiration switch that down-regulates respiration and up- regulates fermentation rates (PubMed:15169777). From Escherichia coli (strain K12).
  11412..11486   +  CDS            small t antigen (fragment): SV40 (simian virus 40) small t antigen
  11488..11553   +  intron         small t intron: SV40 (simian virus 40) small t antigen intron
  11683..11703   +  CDS            SV40 NLS: nuclear localization signal of SV40 (simian virus 40) large T antigen
  12022..12105   +  CDS            large T antigen (fragment): large T antigen from SV40 (simian virus 40)
  12128..12262   +  polyA_signal   SV40 poly(A) signal: SV40 polyadenylation signal
  12429..12758   +  CDS            nef (fragment): NEF_HV1BR - Experimental evidence at protein level: Swiss-Prot protein existence level 1. Extracellular Nef protein targets CD4(+) T-lymphocytes for apoptosis by interacting with CXCR4 surface receptors (PubMed:14990729). From Human immunodeficiency virus type 1 group M subtype B (isolate BRU/LAI) (HIV-1).
  12806..13063   +  LTR            5' LTR (truncated): truncated 5' long terminal repeat (LTR) from HIV-1
  13110..13235   +  misc_feature   HIV-1 Ψ: packaging signal of human immunodeficiency virus type 1
  13219..13582   +  CDS            HIV-1 gag (fragment): gag protein from human immunodeficiency virus 1; gag
  13728..13961   +  misc_feature   RRE: The Rev response element (RRE) of HIV-1 allows for Rev-dependent mRNA export from the nucleus to the cytoplasm.
  14338..14438   +  CDS            Rev (fragment): human immunodeficiency virus 1 (HIV-1) Rev protein; rev; enhances nuclear export of unspliced and incompletely spliced viral mRNAs
  14483..14600   +  misc_feature   cPPT/CTS: central polypurine tract and central termination sequence of HIV-1
>Addgene plasmid #180352 | pTRIP TRE BI_SEPT9_i3-14-GFP11_SEPT9_i3-14-GFP10 | addgene full sequence | sequence record 357936 | Addgene NGS Result
TTGGCTGATACGCGTACGTCGGCAGTGAAAAAAATGCTTTATTTGTGAAATTTGTGATGCTATTGCTTTA
TTTGTAACCATTATAAGCTGCAATAAACAAGTTAACAACAACAATTGCATTCATTTTATGTTTCAGGTTC
AGGGGGAGGTGTGGGAGGTTTTTTAAAGCAAGTAAAACCTCTACAAATGTGGTATGGCTGATTATGATCC
TCTAGATTAGGAGGCGTCGGTGATGCCGGCGGCGGTCACGTACTCCAGCAGCACCATGTGGTCGCGCTTC
TCTCCGGAGGACCCACCACCTCCAGAGCCACCGCCACCATCGATCATCTCTGGGGCTTCTGGCTCCTTCT
CCTCCACGCCGTTGGCCATGGCGCTGCTGCCCTCGTTGAGGCGCTTCACACGGTACGCCTCGAAGTGGAT
GCTGCTGGTGATGTCCTTGATGTTCTGCATGTGCGTCCTGATGAGAAGGTCCCGCAGGTAGGCAAACTCA
CAGTGTGTGGTGTTTTCAACTTCGATGGTACCCCACTTGGTCTTCCTCCCAAGGATCCTCTTGCCGTTGA
CCTGGTACTCGTGGTCACTGCCCACCACAGCAAATGGGATCATCTCCCGGAACTTCTCGTTCACCAGCCG
GTCCTCCGAGTCCTCATCAAATTCCTTCTGGGGGTACACGTCGATGCCGTTGGACAGCAGGTCTGCGGTG
ATCCGCTGTTTGAAGTGGACCCTCTCCTCCAGGGTGAGTGTGTCCGCCTTGGCGATGACAGGGACGATGT
TGACCACCTTGCTCAGGCGTTTCATAAACTCGATGTCCAGGGGCCTGAGGGAGTGGCCGGTGGCGGGGAT
GAAGTAGAGGCAGCAGTGGACGCGGGTGTCCGGGATGCGCTTCTTGCGGTTGATGTTGACCTCCTCCTGC
AGGTATTTCTCGTACTGGTCATTGATGAACTTCATGATGGGCTGCCAGCAGTTCTCGTTGTTGATGTGGT
CCCCGAACCCTGGTGTGTCAATCACTGTCAGCTTCATCCGGACGCCTTTCTCCTCAATATCGTGCGTGAT
GGACTTGATCTCGATGGTCTTGGGGATGCGCTCCTCTGAGGTGGGCTGCACCGACTTCCGGCTGATTTTG
GATTTGAAGAGGGTGTTGATTAAGGTGGATTTACCCAAGCCGCTCTGCCCGACCACCATGATGTTGAACT
CGAAGCCCTGCTTCATGGCCTTCCGGCGCATCTGCTCCAGGATGGAGTCAATCCCCACGTAGCCGAAGTC
CACCGGGGCCTTCTCGTTCCGTGATGCAGGCGCCTGCTTGAGCCCGGCATCTCTGGGGGTGTCGGCCATG
TCGCCAACGCAGCTGGGAGCCGCCTCAGTGGCCTCCTGGCTCCGGGGTGTAGCCTCAGCCACAGGGGGCT
GGGGCTTGGGCTCCAGCCTGCTCTGCAGCTGAGACACAGGGGCAGGCTCTGAATTTTCCAAGGTCTGGGC
TGGGCTGGGGGCGGTGGGCGCCTCAGCAGGCTTGGGCATCTGGATCTCCACCCTCTTGGGGGCTGCGTCG
GTGGCAGGGGCAGTGGGCACCTCGGGGACCTTGGAGGCAGGGGGCTCCATCCTCCGGTGGGCTGACTCCT
GGGGTTTGACGATGGTGATCTCCGTCCTCCGAGGGGCCGGTTCTGGCGTCTTGTGGCCCAACACCTCGGC
CCTCTTGAGCCCGAACCGGGACGGGCCGATGGCCCCGGCGTTCTCCACCTGCTTGGACGAGATGTCAATG
GACAGCTCAGTGCGCCGGGACACCGGCTCGGCCGCCTTGGGGCCCGAGAGCTCCACCCTCCGCAGGGACG
CCTTGGGGGAGCGTTGGCTTAGGGAGTCCACATGGCGGGCCGAGGGTTCTGAGTTCTTCACGCCCAGGTC
CTGGAATTTCTGGGTGGAGCTGGCCACAGTGGCTCGGAGTAGGGGAGTCTGGACCCTCCGGGGTGGGGTG
GAGTTGGGTGTCTCGACCTCCTCGACCTCAAAAGATCTTTTCAAGGCTGAGATCCGGTCCCTCTCCATCA
TATGACCGGTGAATTCTCCAGGCGATCTGACGGTTCACTAAACGAGCTCTGCTTATATAGGCCTCCCACC
GTACACGCCACCTCGACATACTCGAGTTTACTCCCTATCAGTGATAGAGAACGTATGTCGAGTTTACTCC
CTATCAGTGATAGAGAACGATGTCGAGTTTACTCCCTATCAGTGATAGAGAACGTATGTCGAGTTTACTC
CCTATCAGTGATAGAGAACGTATGTCGAGTTTACTCCCTATCAGTGATAGAGAACGTATGTCGAGTTTAT
CCCTATCAGTGATAGAGAACGTATGTCGAGTTTACTCCCTATCAGTGATAGAGAACGTATGTCGAGGTAG
GCGTGTACGGTGGGAGGCCTATATAAGCAGAGCTCGTTTAGTGAACCGTCAGATCGCCTGGAGATTTCGA
GCTCGGTACCGCGGATGGAGAGGGACCGGATCTCAGCCTTGAAAAGATCTTTTGAGGTCGAGGAGGTCGA
GACACCCAACTCCACCCCACCCCGGAGGGTCCAGACTCCCCTACTCCGAGCCACTGTGGCCAGCTCCACC
CAGAAATTCCAGGACCTGGGCGTGAAGAACTCAGAACCCTCGGCCCGCCATGTGGACTCCCTAAGCCAAC
GCTCCCCCAAGGCGTCCCTGCGGAGGGTGGAGCTCTCGGGCCCCAAGGCGGCCGAGCCGGTGTCCCGGCG
CACTGAGCTGTCCATTGACATCTCGTCCAAGCAGGTGGAGAACGCCGGGGCCATCGGCCCGTCCCGGTTC
GGGCTCAAGAGGGCCGAGGTGTTGGGCCACAAGACGCCAGAACCGGCCCCTCGGAGGACGGAGATCACCA
TCGTCAAACCCCAGGAGTCAGCCCACCGGAGGATGGAGCCCCCTGCCTCCAAGGTCCCCGAGGTGCCCAC
TGCCCCTGCCACCGACGCAGCCCCCAAGAGGGTGGAGATCCAGATGCCCAAGCCTGCTGAGGCGCCCACC
GCCCCCAGCCCAGCCCAGACCTTGGAAAATTCAGAGCCTGCCCCTGTGTCTCAGCTGCAGAGCAGGCTGG
AGCCCAAGCCCCAGCCCCCTGTGGCTGAGGCTACACCCCGGAGCCAGGAGGCCACTGAGGCGGCTCCCAG
CTGCGTTGGCGACATGGCCGACACCCCCAGAGATGCCGGGCTCAAGCAGGCGCCTGCATCACGGAACGAG
AAGGCCCCGGTGGACTTCGGCTACGTGGGGATTGACTCCATCCTGGAGCAGATGCGCCGGAAGGCCATGA
AGCAGGGCTTCGAGTTCAACATCATGGTGGTCGGGCAGAGCGGCTTGGGTAAATCCACCTTAATCAACAC
CCTCTTCAAATCCAAAATCAGCCGGAAGTCGGTGCAGCCCACCTCAGAGGAGCGCATCCCCAAGACCATC
GAGATCAAGTCCATCACGCACGATATTGAGGAGAAAGGCGTCCGGATGAAGCTGACAGTGATTGACACAC
CAGGGTTCGGGGACCACATCAACAACGAGAACTGCTGGCAGCCCATCATGAAGTTCATCAATGACCAGTA
CGAGAAATACCTGCAGGAGGAGGTCAACATCAACCGCAAGAAGCGCATCCCGGACACCCGCGTCCACTGC
TGCCTCTACTTCATCCCCGCCACCGGCCACTCCCTCAGGCCCCTGGACATCGAGTTTATGAAACGCCTGA
GCAAGGTGGTCAACATCGTCCCTGTCATCGCCAAGGCGGACACACTCACCCTGGAGGAGAGGGTCCACTT
CAAACAGCGGATCACCGCAGACCTGCTGTCCAACGGCATCGACGTGTACCCCCAGAAGGAATTTGATGAG
GACTCGGAGGACCGGCTGGTGAACGAGAAGTTCCGGGAGATGATCCCATTTGCTGTGGTGGGCAGTGACC
ACGAGTACCAGGTCAACGGCAAGAGGATCCTTGGGAGGAAGACCAAGTGGGGTACCATCGAAGTTGAAAA
CACCACACACTGTGAGTTTGCCTACCTGCGGGACCTTCTCATCAGGACGCACATGCAGAACATCAAGGAC
ATCACCAGCAGCATCCACTTCGAGGCGTACCGTGTGAAGCGCCTCAACGAGGGCAGCAGCGCCATGGCCA
ACGGCGTGGAGGAGAAGGAGCCAGAAGCCCCAGAGATGATCGATGGTGGCGGTGGCTCTGGAGGTGGTGG
GTCCTCCGGAATGGGCGACCTGCCCGACGACCACTACCTGTCCACCCAGACCATCCTGAGCAAGGACCTG
AACTAAGCTAGCTAATAGTTCCGCCCCTCTCCCTCCCCCCTAACGTTACTGGCCGAAGCCGCTTGGAATA
AGGCCGGTGTGCGTTTGTCTATATGTTATTTTCCACCATATTGCCGTCTTTTGGCAATGTGAGGGCCCGG
AAACCTGGCCCTGTCTTCTTGACGAGCATTCCTAGGGGTCTTTCCCCTCTCGCCAAAGGAATGCAAGGTC
TGTTGAATGTCGTGAAGGAAGCAGTTCCTCTGGAAGCTTCTTGAAGACAAACAACGTCTGTAGCGACCCT
TTGCAGGCAGCGGAACCCCCCACCTGGCGACAGGTGCCTCTGCGGCCAAAAGCCACGTGTATAAGATACA
CCTGCAAAGGCGGCACAACCCCAGTGCCACGTTGTGAGTTGGATAGTTGTGGAAAGAGTCAAATGGCTCT
CCTCAAGCGTATTCAACAAGGGGCTGAAGGATGCCCAGAAGGTACCCCATTGTATGGGATCTGATCTGGG
GCCTCGGTGCACATGCTTTACATGTGTTTAGTCGAGGTTAAAAAAACGTCTAGGCCCCCCGAACCACGGG
GACGTGGTTTTCCTTTGAAAAACACGATGCAAGCATGAGCGAGCTGATTAAGGAGAACATGCACATGAAG
CTGTACATGGAGGGCACCGTGGACAACCATCACTTCAAGTGCACATCCGAGGGCGAAGGCAAGCCCTACG
AGGGCACCCAGACCATGAGAATCAAGGTGGTCGAGGGCGGCCCTCTCCCCTTCGCCTTCGACATCCTGGC
TACTAGCTTCCTCTACGGCAGCAAGACCTTCATCAACCACACCCAGGGCATCCCCGACTTCTTCAAGCAG
TCCTTCCCTGAGGGCTTCACATGGGAGAGAGTCACCACATACGAAGACGGGGGCGTGCTGACCGCTACCC
AGGACACCAGCCTCCAGGACGGCTGCCTCATCTACAACGTCAAGATCAGAGGGGTGAACTTCACATCCAA
CGGCCCTGTGATGCAGAAGAAAACACTCGGCTGGGAGGCCTTCACCGAGACGCTGTACCCCGCTGACGGC
GGCCTGGAAGGCAGAAACGACATGGCCCTGAAGCTCGTGGGCGGGAGCCATCTGATCGCAAACATCAAGA
CCACATATAGATCCAAGAAACCCGCTAAGAACCTCAAGATGCCTGGCGTCTACTATGTGGACTACAGACT
GGAAAGAATCAAGGAGGCCAACAACGAGACCTACGTCGAGCAGCACGAGGTGGCAGTGGCCAGATACTGC
GACCTCCCTAGCAAACTGGGGCACAAGCTTAATTAAGGATCCAGCGGCCGCTCGAGACCTAGAAAAACAT
GGAGCAATCACAAGTAGCAATACAGCAGCTACCAATGCTGATTGTGCCTGGCTAGAAGCACAAGAGGAGG
AGGAGGTGGGTTTTCCAGTCACACCTCAGGTACCTTTAAGACCAATGACTTACAAGGCAGCTGTAGATCT
TAGCCACTTTTTAAAAGAAAAGGGGGGACTGGAAGGGCTAATTCACTCCCAACGAAGACAAAATCGTCGA
GAGATGCTGCATATAAGCAGCTGCTTTTTGCTTGTACTGGGTCTCTCTGGTTAGACCAGATCTGAGCCTG
GGAGCTCTCTGGCTAACTAGGGAACCCACTGCTTAAGCCTCAATAAAGCTTGCCTTGAGTGCTTCAAGTA
GTGTGTGCCCGTCTGTTGTGTGACTCTGGTAACTAGAGATCCCTCAGACCCTTTTAGTCAGTGTGGAAAA
TCTCTAGCAGTAGTAGTTCATGTCATCTTATTATTCAGTATTTATAACTTGCAAAGAAATGAATATCAGA
GAGTGAGAGGCCTTGACATTATAATAGATTTAGCAGGAATTGAACTAGGAGTGGAGCACACAGGCAAAGC
TGCAGAAGTACTTGGAAGAAGCCACCAGAGATACTCACGATTCTGCACATACCTGGCTAATCCCAGATCC
TAAGGATTACATTAAGTTTACTAACATTTATATAATGATTTATAGTTTAAAGTATAAACTTATCTAATTT
ACTATTCTGACAGATATTAATTAATCCTCAAATATCATAAGAGATGATTACTATTATCCCCATTTAACAC
AAGAGGAAACTGAGAGGGAAAGATGTTGAAGTAATTTTCCCACAATTACAGCATCCGTTAGTTACGACTC
TATGATCTTCTGACACAAATTCCATTTACTCCTCACCCTATGACTCAGTCGAATATATCAAAGTTATGGA
CATTATGCTAAGTAACAAATTACCCTTTTATATAGTAAATACTGAGTAGATTGAGAGAAGAAATTGTTTG
CAAACCTGAATAGCTTCAAGAAGAAGAGAAGTGAGGATAAGAATAACAGTTGTCATTTAACAAGTTTTAA
CAAGTAACTTGGTTAGAAAGGGATTCAAATGCATAAAGCAAGGGATAAATTTTTCTGGCAACAAGACTAT
ACAATATAACCTTAAATATGACTTCAAATAATTGTTGGAACTTGATAAAACTAATTAAATATTATTGAAG
ATTATCAATATTATAAATGTAATTTACTTTTAAAAAGGGAACATAGAAATGTGTATCATTAGAGTAGAAA
ACAATCCTTATTATCACAATTTGTCAAAACAAGTTTGTTATTAACACAAGTAGAATACTGCATTCAATTA
AGTTGACTGCAGATTTTGTGTTTTGTTAAAATTAGAAAGAGATAACAACAATTTGAATTATTGAAAGTAA
CATGTAAATAGTTCTACATACGTTCTTTTGACATCTTGTTCAATCATTGATCGAAGTTCTTTATCTTGGA
AGAATTTGTTCCAAAGACTCTGAAATAAGGAAAACAATCTATTATATAGTCTCACACCTTTGTTTTACTT
TTAGTGATTTCAATTTAATAATGTAAATGGTTAAAATTTATTCTTCTCTGAGATCATTTCACATTGCAGA
TAGAAAACCTGAGACTGGGGTAATTTTTATTAAAATCTAATTTAATCTCAGAAACACATCTTTATTCTAA
CATCAATTTTTCCAGTTTGATATTATCATATAAAGTCAGCCTTCCTCATCTGCAGGTTCCACAACAAAAA
TCCAACCAACTGTGGATCAAAAATATTGGGAAAAAATTAAAAATAGCAATACAACAATAAAAAAATACAA
ATCAGAAAAACAGCACAGTATAACAACTTTATTTAGCATTTACAATCTATTAGGTATTATAAGTAATCTA
GCCAGATCCTCTACGCCGGACGCATCGTGGCCGGCATCACCGGCGCCACAGGTGCGGTTGCTGGCGCCTA
TATCGCCGACATCACCGATGGGGAAGATCGGGCTCGCCACTTCGGGCTCATGAGCGCTTGTTTCGGCGTG
GGTATGGTGGCAGGCCCCGTGGCCGGGGGACTGTTGGGCGCCATCTCCTTGCATGCACCATTCCTTGCGG
CGGCGGTGCTCAACGGCCTCAACCTACTACTGGGCTGCTTCCTAATGCAGGAGTCGCATAAGGGAGAGCG
TCGAATGGTGCACTCTCAGTACAATCTGCTCTGATGCCGCATAGTTAAGCCAGCCCCGACACCCGCCAAC
ACCCGCTGACGCGCCCTGACGGGCTTGTCTGCTCCCGGCATCCGCTTACAGACAAGCTGTGACCGTCTCC
GGGAGCTGCATGTGTCAGAGGTTTTCACCGTCATCACCGAAACGCGCGAGACGAAAGGGCCTCGTGATAC
GCCTATTTTTATAGGTTAATGTCATGATAATAATGGTTTCTTAGACGTCAGGTGGCACTTTTCGGGGAAA
TGTGCGCGGAACCCCTATTTGTTTATTTTTCTAAATACATTCAAATATGTATCCGCTCATGAGACAATAA
CCCTGATAAATGCTTCAATAATATTGAAAAAGGAAGAGTATGAGTATTCAACATTTCCGTGTCGCCCTTA
TTCCCTTTTTTGCGGCATTTTGCCTTCCTGTTTTTGCTCACCCAGAAACGCTGGTGAAAGTAAAAGATGC
TGAAGATCAGTTGGGTGCACGAGTGGGTTACATCGAACTGGATCTCAACAGCGGTAAGATCCTTGAGAGT
TTTCGCCCCGAAGAACGTTTTCCAATGATGAGCACTTTTAAAGTTCTGCTATGTGGCGCGGTATTATCCC
GTATTGACGCCGGGCAAGAGCAACTCGGTCGCCGCATACACTATTCTCAGAATGACTTGGTTGAGTACTC
ACCAGTCACAGAAAAGCATCTTACGGATGGCATGACAGTAAGAGAATTATGCAGTGCTGCCATAACCATG
AGTGATAACACTGCGGCCAACTTACTTCTGACAACGATCGGAGGACCGAAGGAGCTAACCGCTTTTTTGC
ACAACATGGGGGATCATGTAACTCGCCTTGATCGTTGGGAACCGGAGCTGAATGAAGCCATACCAAACGA
CGAGCGTGACACCACGATGCCTGTAGCAATGGCAACAACGTTGCGCAAACTATTAACTGGCGAACTACTT
ACTCTAGCTTCCCGGCAACAATTAATAGACTGGATGGAGGCGGATAAAGTTGCAGGACCACTTCTGCGCT
CGGCCCTTCCGGCTGGCTGGTTTATTGCTGATAAATCTGGAGCCGGTGAGCGTGGGTCTCGCGGTATCAT
TGCAGCACTGGGGCCAGATGGTAAGCCCTCCCGTATCGTAGTTATCTACACGACGGGGAGTCAGGCAACT
ATGGATGAACGAAATAGACAGATCGCTGAGATAGGTGCCTCACTGATTAAGCATTGGTAACTGTCAGACC
AAGTTTACTCATATATACTTTAGATTGATTTAAAACTTCATTTTTAATTTAAAAGGATCTAGGTGAAGAT
CCTTTTTGATAATCTCATGACCAAAATCCCTTAACGTGAGTTTTCGTTCCACTGAGCGTCAGACCCCGTA
GAAAAGATCAAAGGATCTTCTTGAGATCCTTTTTTTCTGCGCGTAATCTGCTGCTTGCAAACAAAAAAAC
CACCGCTACCAGCGGTGGTTTGTTTGCCGGATCAAGAGCTACCAACTCTTTTTCCGAAGGTAACTGGCTT
CAGCAGAGCGCAGATACCAAATACTGTTCTTCTAGTGTAGCCGTAGTTAGGCCACCACTTCAAGAACTCT
GTAGCACCGCCTACATACCTCGCTCTGCTAATCCTGTTACCAGTGGCTGCTGCCAGTGGCGATAAGTCGT
GTCTTACCGGGTTGGACTCAAGACGATAGTTACCGGATAAGGCGCAGCGGTCGGGCTGAACGGGGGGTTC
GTGCACACAGCCCAGCTTGGAGCGAACGACCTACACCGAACTGAGATACCTACAGCGTGAGCTATGAGAA
AGCGCCACGCTTCCCGAAGGGAGAAAGGCGGACAGGTATCCGGTAAGCGGCAGGGTCGGAACAGGAGAGC
GCACGAGGGAGCTTCCAGGGGGAAACGCCTGGTATCTTTATAGTCCTGTCGGGTTTCGCCACCTCTGACT
TGAGCGTCGATTTTTGTGATGCTCGTCAGGGGGGCGGAGCCTATGGAAAAACGCCAGCAACGCGGCCTTT
TTACGGTTCCTGGCCTTTTGCTGGCCTTTTGCTCACATGTTCTTTCCTGCGTTATCCCCTGATTCTGTGG
ATAACCGTATTACCGCCTTTGAGTGAGCTGATACCGCTCGCCGCAGCCGAACGACCGAGCGCAGCGAGTC
AGTGAGCGAGGAAGCGGAAGAGCGCCCAATACGCAAACCGCCTCTCCCCGCGCGTTGGCCGATTCATTAA
TGCAGCTGTGGAATGTGTGTCAGTTAGGGTGTGGAAAGTCCCCAGGCTCCCCAGCAGGCAGAAGTATGCA
AAGCATGCATCTCAATTAGTCAGCAACCAGGTGTGGAAAGTCCCCAGGCTCCCCAGCAGGCAGAAGTATG
CAAAGCATGCATCTCAATTAGTCAGCAACCATAGTCCCGCCCCTAACTCCGCCCATCCCGCCCCTAACTC
CGCCCAGTTCCGCCCATTCTCCGCCCCATGGCTGACTAATTTTTTTTATTTATGCAGAGGCCGAGGCCGC
CTCGGCCTCTGAGCTATTCCAGAAGTAGTGAGGAGGCTTTTTTGGAGGCCTAGGCTTTTGCAAAAAGCTT
GGACACAAGACAGGCTTGCGAGATATGTTTGAGAATACCACTTTATCCCGCGTCAGGGAGAGGCAGTGCG
TAAAAAGACGCGGACTCATGTGAAATACTGGTTTTTAGTGCGCCAGATCTCTATAATCTCGCGCAACCTA
TTTTCCCCTCGAACACTTTTTAAGCCGTAGATAAACAGGCTGGGACACTTCACATGAGCGAAAAATACAT
CGTCACCTGGGACATGTTGCAGATCCATGCACGTAAACTCGCAAGCCGACTGATGCCTTCTGAACAATGG
AAAGGCATTATTGCCGTAAGCCGTGGCGGTCTGTACCGGGTGCGTTACTGGCGCGTGAACTGGGTATTCG
TCATGTCGATACCGTTTGTATTTCCAGCTACGATCACGACAACCAGCGCGAGCTTAAAGTGCTGAAACGC
GCAGAAGGCGATGGCGAAGGCTTCATCGTTATTGATGACCTGGTGGATACCGGTGGTACTGCGGTTGCGA
TTCGTGAAATGTATCCAAAAGCGCACTTTGTCACCATCTTCGCAAAACCGGCTGGTCGTCCGCTGGTTGA
TGACTATGTTGTTGATATCCCGCAAGATACCTGGATTGAACAGCCGTGGGATATGGGCGTCGTATTCGTC
CCGCCAATCTCCGGTCGCTAATCTTTTCAACGCCTGGCACTGCCGGGCGTTGTTCTTTTTAACTTCAGGC
GGGTTACAATAGTTTCCAGTAAGTATTCTGGAGGCTGCATCCATGACACAGGCAAACCTGAGCGAAACCC
TGTTCAAACCCCGCTTTAAACATCCTGAAACCTCGACGCTAGTCCGCCGCTTTAATCACGGCGCACAACC
GCCTGTGCAGTCGGCCCTTGATGGTAAAACCATCCCTCACTGGTATCGCATGATTAACCGTCTGATGTGG
ATCTGGCGCGGCATTGACCCACGCGAAATCCTCGACGTCCAGGCACGTATTGTGATGAGCGATGCCGAAC
GTACCGACGATGATTTATACGATACGGTGATTGGCTACCGTGGCGGCAACTGGATTTATGAGTGGGCCCC
GGATCTTTGTGAAGGAACCTTACTTCTGTGGTGTGACATAATTGGACAAACTACCTACAGAGATTTAAAG
CTCTAAGGTAAATATAAAATTTTTAAGTGTATAATGTGTTAAACTACTGATTCTAATTGTTTGTGTATTT
TAGATTCCAACCTATGGAACTGATGAATGGGAGCAGTGGTGGAATGCCTTTAATGAGGAAAACCTGTTTT
GCTCAGAAGAAATGCCATCTAGTGATGATGAGGCTACTGCTGACTCTCAACATTCTACTCCTCCAAAAAA
GAAGAGAAAGGTAGAAGACCCCAAGGACTTTCCTTCAGAATTGCTAAGTTTTTTGAGTCATGCTGTGTTT
AGTAATAGAACTCTTGCTTGCTTTGCTATTTACACCACAAAGGAAAAAGCTGCACTGCTATACAAGAAAA
TTATGGAAAAATATTCTGTAACCTTTATAAGTAGGCATAACAGTTATAATCATAACATACTGTTTTTTCT
TACTCCACACAGGCATAGAGTGTCTGCTATTAATAACTATGCTCAAAAATTGTGTACCTTTAGCTTTTTA
ATTTGTAAAGGGGTTAATAAGGAATATTTGATGTATAGTGCCTTGACTAGAGATCATAATCAGCCATACC
ACATTTGTAGAGGTTTTACTTGCTTTAAAAAACCTCCCACACCTCCCCCTGAACCTGAAACATAAAATGA
ATGCAATTGTTGTTGTTAACTTGTTTATTGCAGCTTATAATGGTTACAAATAAAGCAATAGCATCACAAA
TTTCACAAATAAAGCATTTTTTTCACTGCATTCTAGTTGTGGTTTGTCCAAACTCATCAATGTATCTTAT
CATGTCTGGATCAACTGGATAACTCAAGCTAACCAAAATCATCCCAAACTTCCCACCCCATACCCTATTA
CCACTGCCAATTACCTGTGGTTTCATTTACTCTAAACCTGTGATTCCTCTGAATTATTTTCATTTTAAAG
AAATTGTATTTGTTAAATATGTACTACAAACTTAGTAGTTGGAAGGGCTAATTCACTCCCAAAGAAGACA
AGATATCCTTGATCTGTGGATCTACCACACACAAGGCTACTTCCCTGATTAGCAGAACTACACACCAGGG
CCAGGGGTCAGATATCCACTGACCTTTGGATGGTGCTACAAGCTAGTACCAGTTGAGCCAGATAAGGTAG
AAGAGGCCAATAAAGGAGAGAACACCAGCTTGTTACACCCTGTGAGCCTGCATGGGATGGATGACCCGGA
GAGAGAAGTGTTAGAGTGGAGGTTTGACAGCCGCCTAGCATTTCATCACGTGGCCCGAGAGCTGCATCCG
GAGTACTTCAAGAACTGCTGATATCGAGCTTGCTACAAGGGACTTTCCGCTGGGGACTTTCCAGGGAGGC
GTGGCCTGGGCGGGACTGGGGAGTGGCGAGCCCTCAGATCCTGCATATAAGCAGCTGCTTTTTGCCTGTA
CTGGGTCTCTCTGGTTAGACCAGATCTGAGCCTGGGAGCTCTCTGGCTAACTAGGGAACCCACTGCTTAA
GCCTCAATAAAGCTTGCCTTGAGTGCTTCAAGTAGTGTGTGCCCGTCTGTTGTGTGACTCTGGTAACTAG
AGATCCCTCAGACCCTTTTAGTCAGTGTGGAAAATCTCTAGCAGTGGCGCCCGAACAGGGACTTGAAAGC
GAAAGGGAAACCAGAGGAGCTCTCTCGACGCAGGACTCGGCTTGCTGAAGCGCGCACGGCAAGAGGCGAG
GGGCGGCGACTGGTGAGTACGCCAAAAATTTTGACTAGCGGAGGCTAGAAGGAGAGAGATGGGTGCGAGA
GCGTCAGTATTAAGCGGGGGAGAATTAGATCGCGATGGGAAAAAATTCGGTTAAGGCCAGGGGGAAAGAA
AAAATATAAATTAAAACATATAGTATGGGCAAGCAGGGAGCTAGAACGATTCGCAGTTAATCCTGGCCTG
TTAGAAACATCAGAAGGCTGTAGACAAATACTGGGACAGCTACAACCATCCCTTCAGACAGGATCAGAAG
AACTTAGATCATTATATAATACAGTAGCAACCCTCTATTGTGTGCATCAAAGGATAGAGATAAAAGACAC
CAAGGAAGCTTTAGACAAGATAGAGGAAGAGCAAAACAAAAGTAAGACCACCGCACAGCAAGCGGCCGCT
GATCTTCAGACCTGGAGGAGGAGATATGAGGGACAATTGGAGAAGTGAATTATATAAATATAAAGTAGTA
AAAATTGAACCATTAGGAGTAGCACCCACCAAGGCAAAGAGAAGAGTGGTGCAGAGAGAAAAAAGAGCAG
TGGGAATAGGAGCTTTGTTCCTTGGGTTCTTGGGAGCAGCAGGAAGCACTATGGGCGCAGCGTCAATGAC
GCTGACGGTACAGGCCAGACAATTATTGTCTGGTATAGTGCAGCAGCAGAACAATTTGCTGAGGGCTATT
GAGGCGCAACAGCATCTGTTGCAACTCACAGTCTGGGGCATCAAGCAGCTCCAGGCAAGAATCCTGGCTG
TGGAAAGATACCTAAAGGATCAACAGCTCCTGGGGATTTGGGGTTGCTCTGGAAAACTCATTTGCACCAC
TGCTGTGCCTTGGAATGCTAGTTGGAGTAATAAATCTCTGGAACAGATTTGGAATCACACGACCTGGATG
GAGTGGGACAGAGAAATTAACAATTACACAAGCTTAATACACTCCTTAATTGAAGAATCGCAAAACCAGC
AAGAAAAGAATGAACAAGAATTATTGGAATTAGATAAATGGGCAAGTTTGTGGAATTGGTTTAACATAAC
AAATTGGCTGTGGTATATAAAATTATTCATAATGATAGTAGGAGGCTTGGTAGGTTTAAGAATAGTTTTT
GCTGTACTTTCTATAGTGAATAGAGTTAGGCAGGGATATTCACCATTATCGTTTCAGACCCACCTCCCAA
CCCCGAGGGGACCCGACAGGCCCGAAGGAATAGAAGAAGAAGGTGGAGAGAGAGACAGAGACAGATCCAT
TCGATTAGTGAACGGATCTCGACGGTATCGCCGAATTCACAAATGGCAGTATTCATCCACAATTTTAAAA
GAAAAGGGGGGATTGGGGGGTACAGTGCAGGGGAAAGAATAGTAGACATAATAGCAACAGACATACAAAC
TAAAGAATTACAAAAACAAATTACAAAAATTCAAAATTTTCGGGTTTATTACAGGGACAGCAGAGATCCA
CT
